>Addgene plasmid #101063 | pAAV_hsyn_NES-his-CaMPARI2-F391W-G395D-WPRE-SV40 | addgene full sequence | sequence record 194366 | Addgene NGS Result
GCAGAGGGCCCTGCGTATGAGTGCAAGTGGGTTTTAGGACCAGGATGAGGCGGGGTGGGGGTGCCTACCT
GACGACCGACCCCGACCCACTGGACAAGCACCCAACCCCCATTCCCCAAATTGCGCATCCCCTATCAGAG
AGGGGGAGGGGAAACAGGATGCGGCGAGGCGCGTGCGCACTGCCAGCTTCAGCACCGCGGACAGTGCCTT
CGCCCCCGCCTGGCGGCGCGCGCCACCGCCGCCTCAGCACTGAAGGCGCGCTGACGTCACTCGCCGGTCC
CCCGCAAACTCCCCTTCCCGGCCACCTTGGTCGCGTCCGCGCCGCCGCCGGCCCAGCCGGACCGCACCAC
GCGAGGCGCGAGATAGGGGGGCACGGGCGCGACCATCTGCGCTGCGGCGCCGGCGACTCAGCGCTGCCTC
AGTCTGCGGTGGGCAGCGGAGGAGTCGTGTCGTGCCTGAGAGCGCAGTCGAATTCAAGCTGCTAGCAAGG
ATCCGCCACCATGCTGCAGAACGAGCTTGCTCTTAAGTTGGCTGGACTTGATATTAACAAGACTGGAGGT
TCTCATCATCACCACCACCATGGATCCGACCAACTGACTGAAGAGCAGATCGCAGAATTTAAAGAGGCTT
TCTCCCTATTTGACAAGGACGGGGATGGGACAATAACAACCAAGGAGCTGGGGACGGTGATGCGGTCTCT
GGGGCAGAACCCCACAGAAGCAGAGCTGCAGGACATGATCAATGAAGTAGATGCCGACGGTGACGGCACA
ATCGACTTCCCTGAGTTCCTGACAATGATGGCAAGAAAAATGAAAGACACAGACAGTGAAGAAGAAATTA
GAGAAGCGTTCCGTGTGTTTGATAAGGATGGCAATGGCTACATCAGTGCAGCAGAGCTTCGCCACGTGAT
GACAAACCTTGGAGAGAAGTTAACAGATGAAGAGGTTGATGAAATGATCAGGGAAGCAGACATCGATGGG
GATGGTCAGGTAAACTACGAAGAGTTTGTAGTGATGATGACAGCGAAGCTCGAGTGCGAGAAAATCTATG
TGCGTGATGGAGTGCTGACGGGTGATATTCATATGATCTTGTTGCTTGAAGGAAATGCCCATTACCGATG
TGACTTCAGAACTACTTACAAAGCTAAGGAGAAGGGTGTCAAGTTACCAGGCGTGCACTATGTGGACCAC
ACCATTGAGATTTTAAGCCATGACAAAGATTACAACAAGGTTAAGATCTATGAGTATGCTGTTGCTCATT
CTGGATTGCCTGACAATGCCAGACGAGGCGGTACCGGCGGATCCATGGTGAGTGCGATTAAGCCAGACAT
GAAGATCAAACTGCGTATGGAAGGCAACGTAAACGGGCACCACTTTGTGATCGACGGAGATGGTACAGGC
AAGCCTTATGAGGGAAAACAGACCATGGATCTTGAAGTCAAAGAGGGCGGACCTCTGCCTTTTGCCTTTG
ATATCCTGACCACTGCATTCCATTACGGCAACAGGGTATTCGTGAAATATCCAGACAACATACAAGACTA
TTTTAAGCAGTCGTTTCCTAAGGGGTATTCGTGGGAACGAAGCATGACTTTCGAAGACGGGGGCATTTGC
TATGCCAGAAGCGACATAACAATGGAAGGGGACACTTTCTATAATAAAGTTCGATTTTATGGTACCAACT
TTCCCGCCAATGGTCCAGTTATGCAGAAGAAGACGCTGAAATGGATGCCGAGCTGGACGCGTTCATCACG
TCGTAAGTGGAATAAGACAGATCACGCACTGAGAGCTATAGGTCGGCTGAGCTCAGGAGGTTCTGGAGGT
TCTGATTACAAGGACGACGATGACAAGGGAGGTTCTGGAGGTTCTTACCCATACGACGTACCAGATTACG
CTGGAGGTTCTGGAGGTTCTGAGCAGAAGCTGATCTCAGAGGAGGACCTGCGTACGTAAAAGCTTATCGA
TAATCAACCTCTGGATTACAAAATTTGTGAAAGATTGACTGGTATTCTTAACTATGTTGCTCCTTTTACG
CTATGTGGATACGCTGCTTTAATGCCTTTGTATCATGCTATTGCTTCCCGTATGGCTTTCATTTTCTCCT
CCTTGTATAAATCCTGGTTGCTGTCTCTTTATGAGGAGTTGTGGCCCGTTGTCAGGCAACGTGGCGTGGT
GTGCACTGTGTTTGCTGACGCAACCCCCACTGGTTGGGGCATTGCCACCACCTGTCAGCTCCTTTCCGGG
ACTTTCGCTTTCCCCCTCCCTATTGCCACGGCGGAACTCATCGCCGCCTGCCTTGCCCGCTGCTGGACAG
GGGCTCGGCTGTTGGGCACTGACAATTCCGTGGTGTTGTCGGGGAAATCATCGTCCTTTCCTTGGCTGCT
CGCCTGTGTTGCCACCTGGATTCTGCGCGGGACGTCCTTCTGCTACGTCCCTTCGGCCCTCAATCCAGCG
GACCTTCCTTCCCGCGGCCTGCTGCCGGCTCTGCGGCCTCTTCCGCGTCTTCGCCTTCGCCCTCAGACGA
GTCGGATCTCCCTTTGGGCCGCCTCCCCGCATCGATACCGTCGACCTCGACCCGGGCGGCCGCTTCGAGC
AGACATGATAAGATACATTGATGAGTTTGGACAAACCACAACTAGAATGCAGTGAAAAAAATGCTTTATT
TGTGAAATTTGTGATGCTATTGCTTTATTTGTAACCATTATAAGCTGCAATAAACAAGTTAACAACAACA
ATTGCATTCATTTTATGTTTCAGGTTCAGGGGGAGATGTGGGAGGTTTTTTAAAGCAAGTAAAACCTCTA
CAAATGTGGTAAAATCGATAAGGATCTTCCTAGAGCATGGCTACGTAGATAAGTAGCATGGCGGGTTAAT
CATTAACTACAAGGAACCCCTAGTGATGGAGTTGGCCACTCCCTCTCTGCGCGCTCGCTCGCTCACTGAC
TCGCTGCGCTCGGTCGTTCGGCTGCGGCGAGCGGTATCAGCTCACTCAAAGGCGGTAATACGGTTATCCA
CAGAATCAGGGGATAACGCAGGAAAGAACATGTGAGCAAAAGGCCAGCAAAAGGCCAGGAACCGTAAAAA
GGCCGCGTTGCTGGCGTTTTTCCATAGGCTCCGCCCCCCTGACGAGCATCACAAAAATCGACGCTCAAGT
CAGAGGTGGCGAAACCCGACAGGACTATAAAGATACCAGGCGTTTCCCCCTGGAAGCTCCCTCGTGCGCT
CTCCTGTTCCGACCCTGCCGCTTACCGGATACCTGTCCGCCTTTCTCCCTTCGGGAAGCGTGGCGCTTTC
TCATAGCTCACGCTGTAGGTATCTCAGTTCGGTGTAGGTCGTTCGCTCCAAGCTGGGCTGTGTGCACGAA
CCCCCCGTTCAGCCCGACCGCTGCGCCTTATCCGGTAACTATCGTCTTGAGTCCAACCCGGTAAGACACG
ACTTATCGCCACTGGCAGCAGCCACTGGTAACAGGATTAGCAGAGCGAGGTATGTAGGCGGTGCTACAGA
GTTCTTGAAGTGGTGGCCTAACTACGGCTACACTAGAAGAACAGTATTTGGTATCTGCGCTCTGCTGAAG
CCAGTTACCTTCGGAAAAAGAGTTGGTAGCTCTTGATCCGGCAAACAAACCACCGCTGGTAGCGGTGGTT
TTTTTGTTTGCAAGCAGCAGATTACGCGCAGAAAAAAAGGATCTCAAGAAGATCCTTTGATCTTTTCTAC
GGGGTCTGACGCTCAGTGGAACGAAAACTCACGTTAAGGGATTTTGGTCATGAGATTATCAAAAAGGATC
TTCACCTAGATCCTTTTAAATTAAAAATGAAGTTTTAAATCAATCTAAAGTATATATGAGTAAACTTGGT
CTGACAGTTACCAATGCTTAATCAGTGAGGCACCTATCTCAGCGATCTGTCTATTTCGTTCATCCATAGT
TGCCTGACTCCCCGTCGTGTAGATAACTACGATACGGGAGGGCTTACCATCTGGCCCCAGTGCTGCAATG
ATACCGCGAGACCCACGCTCACCGGCTCCAGATTTATCAGCAATAAACCAGCCAGCCGGAAGGGCCGAGC
GCAGAAGTGGTCCTGCAACTTTATCCGCCTCCATCCAGTCTATTAATTGTTGCCGGGAAGCTAGAGTAAG
TAGTTCGCCAGTTAATAGTTTGCGCAACGTTGTTGCCATTGCTACAGGCATCGTGGTGTCACGCTCGTCG
TTTGGTATGGCTTCATTCAGCTCCGGTTCCCAACGATCAAGGCGAGTTACATGATCCCCCATGTTGTGCA
AAAAAGCGGTTAGCTCCTTCGGTCCTCCGATCGTTGTCAGAAGTAAGTTGGCCGCAGTGTTATCACTCAT
GGTTATGGCAGCACTGCATAATTCTCTTACTGTCATGCCATCCGTAAGATGCTTTTCTGTGACTGGTGAG
TACTCAACCAAGTCATTCTGAGAATAGTGTATGCGGCGACCGAGTTGCTCTTGCCCGGCGTCAATACGGG
ATAATACCGCGCCACATAGCAGAACTTTAAAAGTGCTCATCATTGGAAAACGTTCTTCGGGGCGAAAACT
CTCAAGGATCTTACCGCTGTTGAGATCCAGTTCGATGTAACCCACTCGTGCACCCAACTGATCTTCAGCA
TCTTTTACTTTCACCAGCGTTTCTGGGTGAGCAAAAACAGGAAGGCAAAATGCCGCAAAAAAGGGAATAA
GGGCGACACGGAAATGTTGAATACTCATACTCTTCCTTTTTCAATATTATTGAAGCATTTATCAGGGTTA
TTGTCTCATGAGCGGATACATATTTGAATGTATTTAGAAAAATAAACAAATAGGGGTTCCGCGCACATTT
CCCCGAAAAGTGCCACCTAAATTGTAAGCGTTAATATTTTGTTAAAATTCGCGTTAAATTTTTGTTAAAT
CAGCTCATTTTTTAACCAATAGGCCGAAATCGGCAAAATCCCTTATAAATCAAAAGAATAGACCGAGATA
GGGT
[37 nt withheld, positions 4975-5011]
AAAGAACGTGGACTCCAACGTCAAAGG
[49 nt withheld, positions 5039-5087]
T
[91 nt withheld, positions 5089-5179]
G
[124 nt withheld, positions 5181-5304]
CCCATTCGCCATTCAGGCTGCGCAACTGTTGGGAAGGGCGATCGGTGCGGGCCTCTTCGCTATTACGCCA
GCTGCGCGCTCGCTCGCTCACTGAGGCCGCCCGGGCAAAGCCCGGGCGTCGGGCGACCTTTGGTCGCCCG
GCCTCAGTGAGCGAGCGAGCGCGCAGAGAGGGAGTGGCCAACTCCATCACTAGGGGTTCCTTGTAGTTAA
TGATTAACCCGCCATGCTACTTATCTACGTAGCCATGCTCTAGGAAGATCTCT
Features (pLannotate 1.2.2; 18 found; start..end, strand, type, name):
     20..467     +  promoter       hSyn promoter: human synapsin I promoter; confers neuron-specific expression (Kügler et al., 2003)
    588..1028    +  CDS            calmodulin: calcium-binding protein
   1038..1286    +  CDS            mEos4a (fragment): fixation-resistant green-to-red photoswitchable fluorescent protein (Paez-Segala et al., 2015) derived from mEos2
   1305..1733    +  CDS            mEos4a (fragment): mEos4a is a photoconvertible red fluorescent protein published in 2015, derived from Lobophyllia hemprichii. It has moderate acid sensitivity.
   1743..1805    +  CDS            GCaMP6s (fragment): improved fluorescent protein-based calcium sensor (Chen et al., 2013)
   1824..1847    +  CDS            FLAG: FLAG® epitope tag, followed by an enterokinase cleavage site
   1866..1892    +  CDS            HA: HA (human influenza hemagglutinin) epitope tag
   1962..2550    +  misc_feature   WPRE: woodchuck hepatitis virus posttranscriptional regulatory element
   2551..2570    +  misc_feature   MCS (fragment): pBluescript multiple cloning site
   2599..2720    -  polyA_signal   SV40 poly(A) signal: SV40 polyadenylation signal
   2743..2811    -  CDS            large T antigen (fragment): large T antigen from SV40 (simian virus 40)
   2882..2939    +  repeat_region  AAV2 ITR (fragment): inverted terminal repeat of adeno-associated virus serotype 2 inverted
   3099..3687    -  rep_origin     ori: high-copy-number ColE1/pMB1/pBR322/pUC origin of replication
   3858..4718    -  CDS            AmpR: β-lactamase; bla; confers resistance to ampicillin, carbenicillin, and related antibiotics
   4719..4823    -  promoter       AmpR promoter: bla
   4876..5304    -  rep_origin     f1 ori (sequence partly withheld): f1 bacteriophage origin of replication; arrow indicates direction of (+) strand synthesis
   5309..5378    -  CDS            lacZα (fragment): LacZα fragment of β-galactosidase; lacZ fragment
   5373..5505    -  repeat_region  AAV2 ITR (fragment): inverted terminal repeat of adeno-associated virus serotype 2 inverted
