[The description below was written by a language model from this plasmid's Addgene catalogue record and pLannotate feature annotations shown in this document.]
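Description:
pAAV_hsyn_NES-his-CaMPARI2-F391W-G395D-WPRE-SV40 is an adeno-associated virus transfer plasmid built on a pAAV backbone for neuronal expression of a CaMPARI2 variant. It is maintained in bacteria through a high-copy ColE1/pUC-type origin and selected with ampicillin via the β-lactamase gene. An f1 phage origin and a residual lacZα fragment are also present in the backbone. The expression cassette is flanked by AAV2 inverted terminal repeats, which allow the intervening DNA to be packaged into recombinant AAV particles. Both ITRs are annotated only as fragments. The sequenced record (5,567 nt) is also somewhat shorter than the catalogued total size (5,716 bp), which may reflect incomplete reads through the ITRs, although the record does not explain the difference.

The payload is driven by the human synapsin I promoter, which restricts expression to neurons. The synthetic open reading frame encodes CaMPARI2 carrying the F391W and G395D point mutations, giving a reported calcium Kd of 530 nM. In the feature table, the sensor appears as a calmodulin domain, two mEos4a-derived photoconvertible fluorescent protein segments, and a short region matching GCaMP6s. An N-terminal nuclear export signal and His tag precede the sensor, and FLAG, HA and myc epitopes follow it, though myc was not picked up by the annotation. A WPRE downstream enhances transcript stability and expression, and an SV40 polyadenylation signal terminates the message. CaMPARI2 acts as a calcium integrator: its green-to-red photoconversion marks neurons that were active during illumination. This variant is a derivative of the parental CaMPARI2 with a distinct calcium affinity.
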