Addgene plasmid #101063: pAAV_hsyn_NES-his-CaMPARI2-F391W-G395D-WPRE-SV40
Purpose: AAV vector expressing CaMPARI2_F391W-G395D (Kd = 530nM), a photoconvertible fluorescent protein-based calcium integrator, in neurons
Depositing lab: Eric Schreiter. Depositing organization: HHMI, Janelia Research Campus. Publication: Improved methods for marking active neuron populations. Moeyaert B, Holt G, Madangopal R, Perez-Alvarez A, Fearey BC, Trojanowski NF, Ledderose J, Zolnik TA, Das A, Patel D, Brown TA, Sachdev RNS, Eickholt BJ, Larkum ME, Turrigiano GG, Dana H, Gee CE, Oertner TG, Hope BT, Schreiter ER. Nat Commun. 2018 Oct 25;9(1):4440. doi: 10.1038/s41467-018-06935-2. PubMed 30361563.
Backbone
  Vector backbone: pAAV
  Backbone size w/o insert (bp): 4267
  Total vector size (bp): 5716
  Vector type: AAV
Growth in bacteria
  Bacterial resistance: Ampicillin, 100 μg/mL
  Growth temperature: 37°C
  Growth strain: NEB Stable
  Copy number: High Copy
Gene/Insert
  Gene/Insert name: CaMPARI2_F391W-G395D
  Species: Synthetic
  Insert size (bp): 1446
  Promoter: hsyn (synapsin-1)
  Tag / fusion protein: NES_his (N terminal on insert); FLAG-HA-myc (C terminal on insert)
  Cloning method: Gibson Cloning
  Sequencing primers: 5′ f.hsyn; 3′ r.WPRE
Terms and licenses: Academic/Nonprofit Terms; Industry Terms: Not Available to Industry
Depositor comments: Point mutant (F391W-G395D) of CaMPARI2 (Addgene #101060). Kd = 530nM
How to cite: pAAV_hsyn_NES-his-CaMPARI2-F391W-G395D-WPRE-SV40 was a gift from Eric Schreiter (Addgene plasmid # 101063 ; http://n2t.net/addgene:101063 ; RRID:Addgene_101063)
